Addgene plasmid #16062: MCK-luciferase
Depositing lab: Robert Benezra. Depositing organization: Memorial Sloan-Kettering Cancer Center. Publication: Enhancer-specific modulation of E protein activity. Markus M, Du Z, Benezra R. J Biol Chem. 2002 Feb 22. 277(8):6469-77. 10.1074/jbc.M110659200 PubMed 11724804.
Backbone
  Vector backbone: na
  Vector type: Mammalian Expression
Growth in bacteria
  Bacterial resistance: Ampicillin, 100 μg/mL
  Growth temperature: 37°C
  Growth strain: DH5alpha
  Copy number: High Copy
Gene/Insert
  Gene/Insert name: MCK enhancer (alt name: muscle creatine kinase)
  Species: H. sapiens (human)
  Entrez Gene: CKM (a.k.a. CKMM, CPK-M, M-CK)
  Tag / fusion protein: Luciferase (C terminal on backbone)
  Cloning method: Restriction Enzyme
  Sequencing primers: 5′ na
Terms and licenses: Academic/Nonprofit Terms; Industry Terms: Not Available to Industry
How to cite: MCK-luciferase was a gift from Robert Benezra (Addgene plasmid # 16062 ; http://n2t.net/addgene:16062 ; RRID:Addgene_16062)
