[The description below was written by a language model from this plasmid's Addgene catalogue record and pLannotate feature annotations shown in this document.]
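Description:
MCK-luciferase is a 7.2 kb mammalian reporter plasmid in which regulatory sequence from the muscle creatine kinase gene (CKM, listed as human in the record) is placed upstream of firefly luciferase. The backbone is not named in the catalogue entry, but the annotated features point to a pUC/pBR322-type bacterial vector. It carries a high-copy ColE1/pMB1-family origin, an ampicillin resistance gene (β-lactamase) with its own bla promoter, a remnant of the pUC18/19 multiple cloning site and a short leftover fragment of a tetracycline resistance gene. The plasmid is propagated in E. coli under ampicillin selection. No mammalian selection marker or viral element is annotated, which fits use by transient transfection.

The reporter unit consists of the full-length Photinus pyralis luciferase coding sequence followed by an SV40 polyadenylation signal. The roughly 3.4 kb region upstream of luciferase is largely unannotated and presumably holds the MCK enhancer insert. The record does not give the boundaries of that insert, and it does not say whether a native or heterologous minimal promoter drives transcription. The only hits in this region are very short fragments (under 20 bp) labelled as chicken β-actin promoter and PGK poly(A) signal. These are most likely chance matches rather than functional elements. Although the catalogue lists luciferase as a "C-terminal tag", it acts here as a transcriptional readout and not as a protein fusion partner.

The MCK enhancer contains E-box sites bound by E proteins and myogenic bHLH factors. In line with the associated study on enhancer-specific modulation of E protein activity, the construct is suited to luciferase assays that measure how such transcription factors and their regulators affect MCK enhancer-driven transcription in transfected cells.
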