Features (pLannotate 1.2.2; 9 found; start..end, strand, type, name):
     41..70      -  misc_feature   MCS (fragment): pUC18/19 multiple cloning site
   2257..2273    -  promoter       chicken β-actin promoter (fragment): contains a 21-bp deletion relative to the standard chicken β-actin promoter
   2580..2597    -  polyA_signal   PGK poly(A) signal (fragment): mouse phosphoglycerate kinase 1 polyadenylation signal
   3443..5092    +  CDS            LUCI_PHOPY: Experimental evidence at protein level: Swiss-Prot protein existence level 1. Produces green light with a wavelength of 562 nm. From Photinus pyralis (Common eastern firefly) (Lampyris pyralis).
   5166..5300    +  polyA_signal   SV40 poly(A) signal: SV40 polyadenylation signal
   5325..5448    +  CDS            TcR (fragment): tetracycline efflux protein; tet; confers resistance to tetracycline
   5494..6082    -  rep_origin     ori: high-copy-number ColE1/pMB1/pBR322/pUC origin of replication
   6253..7113    -  CDS            AmpR: β-lactamase; bla; confers resistance to ampicillin, carbenicillin, and related antibiotics
   7114..7218    -  promoter       AmpR promoter: bla
>Addgene plasmid #16062 | MCK-luciferase | addgene full sequence | sequence record 127236 | Addgene NGS result
GCCCTCGAAGCGGCCGCCGCGGCCTCGACCAGGTACCTGGAAGCTTGCATGCCTGCAGGTCGACTCTAGA
ATTCCCCATCCTGGTCTATAGAGAGAGTTCCAGAACAGCCAGGGCTACAGATAAACCCATCTGGAAAAAC
AAAGTTGAATGACCCAAGAGGGGTTCTCAGAGGGTGGCGTGTGCTCCCTGGCAAGCCTATGACATGGCCG
GGGCCTGCCTCTCTCTGCCTCTGACCCTCAGTGGCTCCCATGAACTCCTTGCCCAATGGCATCTTTTTCC
TGCGCTCCTTGGGTTATTCCAGTCTCCCCTCAGCATTCCTTCCTCAGGGCCTCGCTCTTCTCTCTGCTCC
CTCCTTGCACAGCTGGCTCTGTCCACCTCAGATGTCACAGTGCTCTCTCAGAGGAGGAAGGCACCATGTA
CCCTCTGTTTCCCAGGTAAGGGTTCAATTTTTAAAAATGGTTTTTTGTTTGTTTGTTTGTTTGTTTGTTT
GTTTGTTTTTCAAGACAGGGCTCCTCTGTGTAGTCCTAACTGTCTTGAAACTCCCTCTGTAGACCAGGTC
GACCTCGAACTCTTGAAACCTGCCACGGACCACCCAGTCAGGTATGGAGGTCCCTGGAATGAGCGTCCTC
GAAGCTAGGTGGGTAAGGGTTCGGCGGTGACAAACAGAAACAAACACAGAGGCAGTTTGAATCTGAGTGT
ATTTTGCAGCTCTCAAGCAGGGGATTTTATACATAAAAAAAAAAAAAAAAAAAAAACCAAACATTACATC
TCTTAGAAACTATATCCAATGAAACAATCACAGATACCAACCAAAACCATTGGGCAGAGTAAAGCACAAA
AATCATCCAAGCATTACAACTCTGAAACCATGTATTCAGTGAATCACAAACAGAACAGGTAACATCATTA
TTAATATAAATCACCAAAATATAACAATTCTAAAAGGATGTATCCAGTGGGGGCTGTCGTCCAAGGCTAG
TGGCAGATTTCCAGGAGCAGGTTAGTAAATCTTAACCACTGAACTAACTCTCCAGCCCCATGGTCAATTA
TTATTTAGCATCTAGTGCCTAATTTTTTTTTATAAATCTTCACTATGTAATTTAAAACTATTTTAATTCT
TCCTAATTAAGGCTTTCTTTACCATATACCAAAATTCACCTCCAATGACACACGCGTAGCCATATGAAAT
TTTATTGTTGGGAAAATTTGTACCTATCATAATAGTTTTGTAAATGATTTAAAAAGCAAAGTGTTAGCCG
GGCGTGGTGGCACACGCCTTTAATCCCTGCACTCGGGAGGCAGGGGCAGGAGGATTTCTGAGTTTGAGGC
CAGCCTGGTCTACAGAGTGAGTTCCAGGACAGCCAGGGCTACACAGAGAAACCCTGTCTCGAACCCCCCA
CCCCCCAAAAAAAGCAAAGTGTTGGTTTCCTTGGGGATAAAGTCATGTTAGTGGCCCATCTCTAGGCCCA
TCTCACCCATTATTCTCGCTTAAGATCTTGGCCTAGGCTACCAGGAACATGTAAATAAGAAAAGGAATAA
GAGAAAACAAAACAGAGAGATTGCCATGAGAACTACGGCTCAATATTTTTTCTCTCCGGCGAAGAGTTCC
ACAACCATCTCCAGGAGGCCTCCACGTTTTGAGGTCAATGGCCTCAGTCTGTGGAACTTGTCACACAGAT
CTTACTGGAGGTGGTGTGGCAGAAACCCATTCCTTTTAGTGTCTTGGGCTAAAAGTAAAAGGCCCAGAGG
AGGCCTTTGCTCATCTGACCATGCTGACAAGGAACACGGGTGCCAGGACAGAGGCTGGACCCCAGGAACA
CCTTAAACACTTCTTCCCTTCTCCGCCCCCTAGAGCAGGCTCCCCTCACCAGCCTGGGCAGAAATGGGGG
AAGATGGAGTGAAGCCATACTGGCTACTCCAGAATCAACAGAGGGAGCCGGGGGCAATACTGGAGAAGCT
GGTCTCCCCCCAGGGGCAATCCTGGCACCTCCCAGGCAGAAGAGGAAACTTCCACAGTGCATCTCACTTC
CATGAATCCCCTCCTCGGACTCTGAGGTCCTTGGTCACAGCTGAGGTGCAAAAGGCTCCTGTCATATTGT
GTCCTGCTCTGGTCTGCCTTCCACAGCTTGGGGGCCACCTAGCCCACCTCTCCCTAGGGATGAGAGCAGC
CACTACGGGTCTAGGCTGCCCATGTAAGGAGGCAAGGCCTGGGGACACCCGAGATGCCTGGTTATAATTA
ACCCAGACATGTGGCTGCCCCCCCCCCCCCCCCAACACCTGCTGCCTGAGCCTCACCCCCACCCCGGTGC
CTGGGTCTTAGGCTCTGTACACCATGGAGGAGAAGCTCGCTCTAAAAATAACCCTGTCCCTGGTGGATCC
AGGGTGAGGGGCAGGCTGAGGGCGGCCACTTCCCTCAGCCGCAGGTTTGTTTTCCCAAGAATGGTTTTTC
TGCTTCTGTAGCTTTTCCTGTCAATTCTGCCATGGTGGAGCAGCCTGCACTGGGCTTCTGGGAGAAACCA
AACCGGGTTCTAACCTTTCAGCTACAGTTATTGCCTTTCCTGTAGATGGGCGACTACAGCCCCACCCCCA
CCCCCGTCTCCTGTATCCTTCCTGGGCCTGGGGATCCTAGGCTTTCACTGGAAATTTCCCCCCAGGTGCT
GTAGGCTAGAGTCACGGCTCCCAAGAACAGTGCTTGCCTGGCATGCATGGTTCTGAACCTCCAACTGCAA
AAAATGACACATACCTTGACCCTTGGAAGGCTGAGGCAGGGGGATTGCCATGAGTGCAAAGCCAGACTGG
GTGGCATAGTTAGACCCTGTCTCAAAAAACCAAAAACAATTAAATAACTAAAGTCAGGCAAGTAATCCTA
CTCGGGAGACTGAGGCAGAGGGATTGTTACATGTCTGAGGCCAGCCTGGACTACATAGGGTTTCAGGCTA
GCCCTGTCTACAGAGTAAGGCCCTATTTCAAAAACACAAACAAAATGGTTCTCCCAGCTGCTAATGCTCA
CCAGGCAATGAAGCCTGGTGAGCATTAGCAATGAAGGCAATGAAGGAGGGTGCTGGCTACAATCAAGGCT
GTGGGGGACTGAGGGCAGGCTGTAACAGGCTTGGGGGCCAGGGCTTATACGTGCCTGGGACTCCCAAAGT
ATTACTGTTCCATGTTCCCGGCGAAGGGCCAGCTGTCCCCCGCCAGCTAGACTCAGCACTTAGTTTAGGA
ACCAGTGAGCAAGTCAGCCCTTGGGGCAGCCCATACAAGGCCATGGGGCTGGGCAAGCTGCACGCCTGGG
TCCGGGGTGGGCACGGTGCCCGGGCAACGAGCTGAAAGCTCATCTGCTCTCAGGGGCCCCTCCCTGGGGA
CAGCCCCTCCTGGCTAGTCACACCCTGTAGGCTCCTCTATATAACCCAGGGGCACAGGGGCTGCCCCCGG
GTCACGATCCAAATGGAAGACGCCAAAAACATAAAGAAAGGCCCGGCGCCATTCTATCCTCTAGAGGATG
GAACCGCTGGAGAGCAACTGCATAAGGCTATGAAGAGATACGCCCTGGTTCCTGGAACAATTGCTTTTAC
AGATGCACATATCGAGGTGAACATCACGTACGCGGAATACTTCGAAATGTCCGTTCGGTTGGCAGAAGCT
ATGAAACGATATGGGCTGAATACAAATCACAGAATCGTCGTATGCAGTGAAAACTCTCTTCAATTCTTTA
TGCCGGTGTTGGGCGCGTTATTTATCGGAGTTGCAGTTGCGCCCGCGAACGACATTTATAATGAACGTGA
ATTGCTCAACAGTATGAACATTTCGCAGCCTACCGTAGTGTTTGTTTCCAAAAAGGGGTTGCAAAAAATT
TTGAACGTGCAAAAAAAATTACCAATAATCCAGAAAATTATTATCATGGATTCTAAAACGGATTACCAGG
GATTTCAGTCGATGTACACGTTCGTCACATCTCATCTACCTCCCGGTTTTAATGAATACGATTTTGTACC
AGAGTCCTTTGATCGTGACAAAACAATTGCACTGATAATGAATTCCTCTGGATCTACTGGGTTACCTAAG
GGTGTGGCCCTTCCGCATAGAACTGCCTGCGTCAGATTCTCGCATGCCAGAGATCCTATTTTTGGCAATC
AAATCATTCCGGATACTGCGATTTTAAGTGTTGTTCCATTCCATCACGGTTTTGGAATGTTTACTACACT
CGGATATTTGATATGTGGATTTCGAGTCGTCTTAATGTATAGATTTGAAGAAGAGCTGTTTTTACGATCC
CTTCAGGATTACAAAATTCAAAGTGCGTTGCTAGTACCAACCCTATTTTCATTCTTCGCCAAAAGCACTC
TGATTGACAAATACGATTTATCTAATTTACACGAAATTGCTTCTGGGGGCGCACCTCTTTCGAAAGAAGT
CGGGGAAGCGGTTGCAAAACGCTTCCATCTTCCAGGGATACGACAAGGATATGGGCTCACTGAGACTACA
TCAGCTATTCTGATTACACCCGAGGGGGATGATAAACCGGGCGCGGTCGGTAAAGTTGTTCCATTTTTTG
AAGCGAAGGTTGTGGATCTGGATACCGGGAAAACGCTGGGCGTTAATCAGAGAGGCGAATTATGTGTCAG
AGGACCTATGATTATGTCCGGTTATGTAAACAATCCGGAAGCGACCAACGCCTTGATTGACAAGGATGGA
TGGCTACATTCTGGAGACATAGCTTACTGGGACGAAGACGAACACTTCTTCATAGTTGACCGCTTGAAGT
CTTTAATTAAATACAAAGGATATCAGGTGGCCCCCGCTGAATTGGAATCGATATTGTTACAACACCCCAA
CATCTTCGACGCGGGCGTGGCAGGTCTTCCCGACGATGACGCCGGTGAACTTCCCGCCGCCGTTGTTGTT
TTGGAGCACGGAAAGACGATGACGGAAAAAGAGATCGTGGATTACGTCGCCAGTCAAGTAACAACCGCGA
AAAAGTTGCGCGGAGGAGTTGTGTTTGTGGACGAAGTACCGAAAGGTCTTACCGGAAAACTCGACGCAAG
AAAAATCAGAGAGATCCTCATAAAGGCCAAGAAGGGCGGAAAGTCCAAATTGTAAAATGTAACTGTATTC
AGCGATGACGAAATTCTTAGCTATTGTAATCCTCCGAGGCGCCGTCGACAGATCTAACTTGTTTATTGCA
GCTTATAATGGTTACAAATAAAGCAATAGCATCACAAATTTCACAAATAAAGCATTTTTTTCACTGCATT
CTAGTTGTGGTTTGTCCAAACTCATCAATGTATCTTATCATGTCTGGATCGATCCGGCCGCGGCGGCCGC
GATCCGACGCGAGGCTGGATGGCCTTCCCCATTATGATTCTTCTCGCTTCCGGCGGCATCGGGATGCCCG
CGTTGCAGGCCATGCTGTCCAGGCAGGTAGATGACGACCATCAGGGACAGCTTCAAGGCCAGCAAAAGGC
CAGGAACCGTAAAAAGGCCGCGTTGCTGGCGTTTTTCCATAGGCTCCGCCCCCCTGACGAGCATCACAAA
AATCGACGCTCAAGTCAGAGGTGGCGAAACCCGACAGGACTATAAAGATACCAGGCGTTTCCCCCTGGAA
GCTCCCTCGTGCGCTCTCCTGTTCCGACCCTGCCGCTTACCGGATACCTGTCCGCCTTTCTCCCTTCGGG
AAGCGTGGCGCTTTCTCATAGCTCACGCTGTAGGTATCTCAGTTCGGTGTAGGTCGTTCGCTCCAAGCTG
GGCTGTGTGCACGAACCCCCCGTTCAGCCCGACCGCTGCGCCTTATCCGGTAACTATCGTCTTGAGTCCA
ACCCGGTAAGACACGACTTATCGCCACTGGCAGCAGCCACTGGTAACAGGATTAGCAGAGCGAGGTATGT
AGGCGGTGCTACAGAGTTCTTGAAGTGGTGGCCTAACTACGGCTACACTAGAAGAACAGTATTTGGTATC
TGCGCTCTGCTGAAGCCAGTTACCTTCGGAAAAAGAGTTGGTAGCTCTTGATCCGGCAAACAAACCACCG
CTGGTAGCGGTGGTTTTTTTGTTTGCAAGCAGCAGATTACGCGCAGAAAAAAAGGATCTCAAGAAGATCC
TTTGATCTTTTCTACGGGGTCTGACGCTCAGTGGAACGAAAACTCACGTTAAGGGATTTTGGTCATGAGA
TTATCAAAAAGGATCTTCACCTAGATCCTTTTAAATTAAAAATGAAGTTTTAAATCAATCTAAAGTATAT
ATGAGTAAACTTGGTCTGACAGTTACCAATGCTTAATCAGTGAGGCACCTATCTCAGCGATCTGTCTATT
TCGTTCATCCATAGTTGCCTGACTCCCCGTCGTGTAGATAACTACGATACGGGAGGGCTTACCATCTGGC
CCCAGTGCTGCAATGATACCGCGAGACCCACGCTCACCGGCTCCAGATTTATCAGCAATAAACCAGCCAG
CCGGAAGGGCCGAGCGCAGAAGTGGTCCTGCAACTTTATCCGCCTCCATCCAGTCTATTAATTGTTGCCG
GGAAGCTAGAGTAAGTAGTTCGCCAGTTAATAGTTTGCGCAACGTTGTTGCCATTGCTACAGGCATCGTG
GTGTCACGCTCGTCGTTTGGTATGGCTTCATTCAGCTCCGGTTCCCAACGATCAAGGCGAGTTACATGAT
CCCCCATGTTGTGCAAAAAAGCGGTTAGCTCCTTCGGTCCTCCGATCGTTGTCAGAAGTAAGTTGGCCGC
AGTGTTATCACTCATGGTTATGGCAGCACTGCATAATTCTCTTACTGTCATGCCATCCGTAAGATGCTTT
TCTGTGACTGGTGAGTACTCAACCAAGTCATTCTGAGAATAGTGTATGCGGCGACCGAGTTGCTCTTGCC
CGGCGTCAATACGGGATAATACCGCGCCACATAGCAGAACTTTAAAAGTGCTCATCATTGGAAAACGTTC
TTCGGGGCGAAAACTCTCAAGGATCTTACCGCTGTTGAGATCCAGTTCGATGTAACCCACTCGTGCACCC
AACTGATCTTCAGCATCTTTTACTTTCACCAGCGTTTCTGGGTGAGCAAAAACAGGAAGGCAAAATGCCG
CAAAAAAGGGAATAAGGGCGACACGGAAATGTTGAATACTCATACTCTTCCTTTTTCAATATTATTGAAG
CATTTATCAGGGTTATTGTCTCATGAGCGGATACATATTTGAATGTATTTAGAAAAATAAACAAATAGGG
GTTCCGCGCACATTTCCCCGAAAAGTGCCACCT
