>Addgene plasmid #16062 | MCK-luciferase | addgene partial sequence | sequence record 22422 | LucNRev 5'-CCTTATGCAGTTGCTCTCC-3'
CGCCGGGCCTTTCTTTATGTTTTTGGCGTCTTCCATTTGGATCGTGACCCGGGGGCAGCCCCTGTGCCCC
TGGGTTATATAGAGGAGCCTACAGGGTGTGACTAGCCAGGAGGGGCTGTCCCCAGGGAGGGGCCCCTGAG
AGCAGATGAGCTTTCAGCTCGTTGCCCGGGCACCGTGCCCACCCCGGACCCAGGCGTGCAGCTTGCCCAG
CCCCATGGCCTTGTATGGGCTGCCCCAAGGGCTGACTTGCTCACTGGTTCCTAAACTAAGTGCTGAGTCT
AGCTGGCGGGGGACAGCTGGCCCTTCGCCGGGAACATGGAACAGTAATACTTTGGGAGTCCCAGGCACGT
ATAAGCCCTGGCCCCCAAGCCTGTTACAGCCTGCCCTCAGTCCCCCACAGCCTTGATTGTAGCCAGCACC
CTCCTTCATTGCCTTCATTGCTAATGCTCACCAGGCTTCATTGCCTGGTGAGCATTAGCAGCTGGGAGAA
CCATTTTGTTTGTGTTTTTGAAATAGGGCCTTACTCTGTAGACAGGGCTAGCCTGAAACCCTATGTAGTC
CAGGCTGGCCTCAGACATGTAACAATCCCTCTGCCTCAGTCTCCCGAGTAGGATTACTTGCCTGACTTTA
GTTATTTAATTGTTTTTGGTTTTTTGAGACAGGGTCTAACTATGCCACCCAGTCTGGCTTTGCACTCAT
